>Addgene plasmid #109553 | p3E-Lact-C2 | depositor full sequence | sequence record 206490 | Full Sequence
CTTTCCTGCGTTATCCCCTGATTCTGTGGATAACCGTATTACCGCCTTTGAGTGAGCTGATACCGCTCGC
CGCAGCCGAACGACCGAGCGCAGCGAGTCAGTGAGCGAGGAAGCGGAAGAGCGCCCAATACGCAAACCGC
CTCTCCCCGCGCGTTGGCCGATTCATTAATGCAGCTGGCACGACAGGTTTCCCGACTGGAAAGCGGGCAG
TGAGCGCAACGCAATTAATACGCGTACCGCTAGCCAGGAAGAGTTTGTAGAAACGCAAAAAGGCCATCCG
TCAGGATGGCCTTCTGCTTAGTTTGATGCCTGGCAGTTTATGGCGGGCGTCCTGCCCGCCACCCTCCGGG
CCGTTGCTTCACAACGTTCAAATCCGCTCCCGGCGGATTTGTCCTACTCAGGAGAGCGTTCACCGACAAA
CAACAGATAAAACGAAAGGCCCAGTCTTCCGACTGAGCCTTTCGTTTTATTTGATGCCTGGCAGTTCCCT
ACTCTCGCGTTAACGCTAGCATGGATGTTTTCCCAGTCACGACGTTGTAAAACGACGGCCAGTCTTAAGC
TCGGGCCCTGCAGCTCTAGAGCTCGAATTCTACAGGTCACTAATACCATCTAAGTAGTTGGTTCATAGTG
ACTGCATATGTTGTGTTTTACAGTATTATGTAGTCTGTTTTTTATGCAAAATCTAATTTAATATATTGAT
ATTTATATCATTTTACGTTTCTCGTTCAACTTTCTTGTACAAAGTGGCT
[474 nt withheld, positions 750-1223]
TAGCAACTTTATTATACAAAGTTGGCATTATAAAAAAGCATTGCTTATCAATTTGTTGCAACGAACAGGT
CACTATCAGTCAAAATAAAATCATTATTTGGAGCTCCATGGTAGCGTTAACGCGGCCGCGATATCCCCTA
TAGTGAGTCGTATTACATGGTCATAGCTGTTTCCTGGCAGCTCTGGCCCGTGTCTCAAAATCTCTGATGT
TACATTGCACAAGATAAAAATATATCATCATGAACAATAAAACTGTCTGCTTACATAAACAGTAATACAA
GGGGTGTTATGAGCCATATTCAACGGGAAACGTCGAGGCCGCGATTAAATTCCAACATGGATGCTGATTT
ATATGGGTATAAATGGGCTCGCGATAATGTCGGGCAATCAGGTGCGACAATCTATCGCTTGTATGGGAAG
CCCGATGCGCCAGAGTTGTTTCTGAAACATGGCAAAGGTAGCGTTGCCAATGATGTTACAGATGAGATGG
TCAGACTAAACTGGCTGACGGAATTTATGCCTCTTCCGACCATCAAGCATTTTATCCGTACTCCTGATGA
TGCATGGTTACTCACCACTGCGATCCCCGGAAAAACAGCATTCCAGGTATTAGAAGAATATCCTGATTCA
GGTGAAAATATTGTTGATGCGCTGGCAGTGTTCCTGCGCCGGTTGCATTCGATTCCTGTTTGTAATTGTC
CTTTTAACAGCGATCGCGTATTTCGTCTCGCTCAGGCGCAATCACGAATGAATAACGGTTTGGTTGATGC
GAGTGATTTTGATGACGAGCGTAATGGCTGGCCTGTTGAACAAGTCTGGAAAGAAATGCATAAACTTTTG
CCATTCTCACCGGATTCAGTCGTCACTCATGGTGATTTCTCACTTGATAACCTTATTTTTGACGAGGGGA
AATTAATAGGTTGTATTGATGTTGGACGAGTCGGAATCGCAGACCGATACCAGGATCTTGCCATCCTATG
GAACTGCCTCGGTGAGTTTTCTCCTTCATTACAGAAACGGCTTTTTCAAAAATATGGTATTGATAATCCT
GATATGAATAAATTGCAGTTTCATTTGATGCTCGATGAGTTTTTCTAATCAGAATTGGTTAATTGGTTGT
AACACTGGCAGAGCATTACGCTGACTTGACGGGACGGCGCAAGCTCATGACCAAAATCCCTTAACGTGAG
TTACGCGTCGTTCCACTGAGCGTCAGACCCCGTAGAAAAGATCAAAGGATCTTCTTGAGATCCTTTTTTT
CTGCGCGTAATCTGCTGCTTGCAAACAAAAAAACCACCGCTACCAGCGGTGGTTTGTTTGCCGGATCAAG
AGCTACCAACTCTTTTTCCGAAGGTAACTGGCTTCAGCAGAGCGCAGATACCAAATACTGTCCTTCTAGT
GTAGCCGTAGTTAGGCCACCACTTCAAGAACTCTGTAGCACCGCCTACATACCTCGCTCTGCTAATCCTG
TTACCAGTGGCTGCTGCCAGTGGCGATAAGTCGTGTCTTACCGGGTTGGACTCAAGACGATAGTTACCGG
ATAAGGCGCAGCGGTCGGGCTGAACGGGGGGTTCGTGCACACAGCCCAGCTTGGAGCGAACGACCTACAC
CGAACTGAGATACCTACAGCGTGAGCATTGAGAAAGCGCCACGCTTCCCGAAGGGAGAAAGGCGGACAGG
TATCCGGTAAGCGGCAGGGTCGGAACAGGAGAGCGCACGAGGGAGCTTCCAGGGGGAAACGCCTGGTATC
TTTATAGTCCTGTCGGGTTTCGCCACCTCTGACTTGAGCGTCGATTTTTGTGATGCTCGTCAGGGGGGCG
GAGCCTATGGAAAAACGCCAGCAACGCGGCCTTTTTACGGTTCCTGGCCTTTTGCTGGCCTTTTGCTCAC
ATGTT
Features (pLannotate 1.2.2; 11 found; start..end, strand, type, name):
    121..213     +  CDS            lacI (fragment): lac repressor; lacI; The lac repressor binds to the lac operator to inhibit transcription in E. coli. This inhibition can be relieved by adding lactose or isopropyl-β-D-thiogalactopyranoside (IPTG).
    268..295     -  terminator     rrnB T2 terminator: transcription terminator T2 from the E. coli rrnB gene
    427..470     +  terminator     rrnB T1 terminator: Escherichia coli rrnB; transcription terminator T1 from the E. coli rrnB gene
    517..553     -  CDS            lacZα (fragment): LacZα fragment of β-galactosidase; lacZ fragment
    624..747     -  protein_bind   attR2: mutant version of attR; recombination site for the Gateway® LR reaction LR Clonase™
    750..1223    +  CDS            MFGE8 (fragment) (sequence withheld): MFGM_BOVIN - Experimental evidence at protein level: Swiss-Prot protein existence level 1. Contributes to phagocytic removal of apoptotic cells in many tissues. Plays an important role in the maintenance of intestinal epithelial homeostasis and the promotion of mucosal healing. Promotes VEGF-dependent neovascularization (By similarity). Specific ligand for the alpha-v/beta-3 and alpha-v/beta-5 receptors. Also binds to phosphatidylserine-enriched cell surfaces in a receptor-independent manner. Zona pellucida-binding protein which may play a role in gamete interaction. From Bos taurus (Bovine).
   1227..1247    -  protein_bind   attB3: mutant version of attB; core recombination site for the Gateway® BP reaction BP Clonase™
   1238..1323    -  protein_bind   attL1 (fragment): mutant version of attL; recombination site for the Gateway® LR reaction LR Clonase™
   1360..1378    -  promoter       T7 promoter: promoter for bacteriophage T7 RNA polymerase
   1512..2321    +  CDS            KanR: aminoglycoside phosphotransferase; aph(3')-Ia; confers resistance to kanamycin in bacteria or G418 (Geneticin®) in eukaryotes
   2468..3056    +  rep_origin     ori: high-copy-number ColE1/pMB1/pBR322/pUC origin of replication
