>Addgene plasmid #109553 | p3E-Lact-C2 | addgene full sequence | sequence record 222017 | Addgene NGS Result
AAATAATGATTTTATTTTGACTGATAGTGACCTGTTCGTTGCAACAAATTGATAAGCAATGCTTTTTTAT
AATGCCAACTTTGTATAATAAAGTTGCTA
[474 nt withheld, positions 100-573]
AGCCACTTTGTACAAGAAAGTTGAACGAGAAACGTAAAATGATATAAATATCAATATATTAAATTAGATT
TTGCATAAAAAACAGACTACATAATACTGTAAAACACAACATATGCAGTCACTATGAACCAACTACTTAG
ATGGTATTAGTGACCTGTAGAATTCGAGCTCTAGAGCTGCAGGGCCCGAGCTTAAGACTGGCCGTCGTTT
TACAACGTCGTGACTGGGAAAACATCCATGCTAGCGTTAACGCGAGAGTAGGGAACTGCCAGGCATCAAA
TAAAACGAAAGGCTCAGTCGGAAGACTGGGCCTTTCGTTTTATCTGTTGTTTGTCGGTGAACGCTCTCCT
GAGTAGGACAAATCCGCCGGGAGCGGATTTGAACGTTGTGAAGCAACGGCCCGGAGGGTGGCGGGCAGGA
CGCCCGCCATAAACTGCCAGGCATCAAACTAAGCAGAAGGCCATCCTGACGGATGGCCTTTTTGCGTTTC
TACAAACTCTTCCTGGCTAGCGGTACGCGTATTAATTGCGTTGCGCTCACTGCCCGCTTTCCAGTCGGGA
AACCTGTCGTGCCAGCTGCATTAATGAATCGGCCAACGCGCGGGGAGAGGCGGTTTGCGTATTGGGCGCT
CTTCCGCTTCCTCGCTCACTGACTCGCTGCGCTCGGTCGTTCGGCTGCGGCGAGCGGTATCAGCTCACTC
AAAGGCGGTAATACGGTTATCCACAGAATCAGGGGATAACGCAGGAAAGAACATGTGAGCAAAAGGCCAG
CAAAAGGCCAGGAACCGTAAAAAGGCCGCGTTGCTGGCGTTTTTCCATAGGCTCCGCCCCCCTGACGAGC
ATCACAAAAATCGACGCTCAAGTCAGAGGTGGCGAAACCCGACAGGACTATAAAGATACCAGGCGTTTCC
CCCTGGAAGCTCCCTCGTGCGCTCTCCTGTTCCGACCCTGCCGCTTACCGGATACCTGTCCGCCTTTCTC
CCTTCGGGAAGCGTGGCGCTTTCTCATAGCTCACGCTGTAGGTATCTCAGTTCGGTGTAGGTCGTTCGCT
CCAAGCTGGGCTGTGTGCACGAACCCCCCGTTCAGCCCGACCGCTGCGCCTTATCCGGTAACTATCGTCT
TGAGTCCAACCCGGTAAGACACGACTTATCGCCACTGGCAGCAGCCACTGGTAACAGGATTAGCAGAGCG
AGGTATGTAGGCGGTGCTACAGAGTTCTTGAAGTGGTGGCCTAACTACGGCTACACTAGAAGAACAGTAT
TTGGTATCTGCGCTCTGCTGAAGCCAGTTACCTTCGGAAAAAGAGTTGGTAGCTCTTGATCCGGCAAACA
AACCACCGCTGGTAGCGGTGGTTTTTTTGTTTGCAAGCAGCAGATTACGCGCAGAAAAAAAGGATCTCAA
GAAGATCCTTTGATCTTTTCTACGGGGTCTGACGCTCAGTGGAACGACGCGTAACTCACGTTAAGGGATT
TTGGTCATGAGCTTGCGCCGTCCCGTCAAGTCAGCGTAATGCTCTGCCAGTGTTACAACCAATTAACCAA
TTCTGATTAGAAAAACTCATCGAGCATCAAATGAAACTGCAATTTATTCATATCAGGATTATCAATACCA
TATTTTTGAAAAAGCCGTTTCTGTAATGAAGGAGAAAACTCACCGAGGCAGTTCCATAGGATGGCAAGAT
CCTGGTATCGGTCTGCGATTCCGACTCGTCCAACATCAATACAACCTATTAATTTCCCCTCGTCAAAAAT
AAGGTTATCAAGTGAGAAATCACCATGAGTGACGACTGAATCCGGTGAGAATGGCAAAAGTTTATGCATT
TCTTTCCAGACTTGTTCAACAGGCCAGCCATTACGCTCGTCATCAAAATCACTCGCATCAACCAAACCGT
TATTCATTCGTGATTGCGCCTGAGCGAGACGAAATACGCGATCGCTGTTAAAAGGACAATTACAAACAGG
AATCGAATGCAACCGGCGCAGGAACACTGCCAGCGCATCAACAATATTTTCACCTGAATCAGGATATTCT
TCTAATACCTGGAATGCTGTTTTTCCGGGGATCGCAGTGGTGAGTAACCATGCATCATCAGGAGTACGGA
TAAAATGCTTGATGGTCGGAAGAGGCATAAATTCCGTCAGCCAGTTTAGTCTGACCATCTCATCTGTAAC
ATCATTGGCAACGCTACCTTTGCCATGTTTCAGAAACAACTCTGGCGCATCGGGCTTCCCATACAAGCGA
TAGATTGTCGCACCTGATTGCCCGACATTATCGCGAGCCCATTTATACCCATATAAATCAGCATCCATGT
TGGAATTTAATCGCGGCCTCGACGTTTCCCGTTGAATATGGCTCATAACACCCCTTGTATTACTGTTTAT
GTAAGCAGACAGTTTTATTGTTCATGATGATATATTTTTATCTTGTGCAATGTAACATCAGAGATTTTGA
GACACGGGCCAGAGCTGCCAGGAAACAGCTATGACCATGTAATACGACTCACTATAGGGGATATCGCGGC
CGCGTTAACGCTACCATGGAGCTCC
Features (pLannotate 1.2.2; 11 found; start..end, strand, type, name):
     76..96      +  protein_bind   attB3: mutant version of attB; core recombination site for the Gateway® BP reaction BP Clonase™
    100..573     -  CDS            MFGE8 (fragment) (sequence withheld): MFGM_BOVIN - Experimental evidence at protein level: Swiss-Prot protein existence level 1. Contributes to phagocytic removal of apoptotic cells in many tissues. Plays an important role in the maintenance of intestinal epithelial homeostasis and the promotion of mucosal healing. Promotes VEGF-dependent neovascularization (By similarity). Specific ligand for the alpha-v/beta-3 and alpha-v/beta-5 receptors. Also binds to phosphatidylserine-enriched cell surfaces in a receptor-independent manner. Zona pellucida-binding protein which may play a role in gamete interaction. From Bos taurus (Bovine).
    576..699     +  protein_bind   attR2: mutant version of attR; recombination site for the Gateway® LR reaction LR Clonase™
    770..806     +  CDS            lacZα (fragment): LacZα fragment of β-galactosidase; lacZ fragment
    853..896     -  terminator     rrnB T1 terminator: Escherichia coli rrnB; transcription terminator T1 from the E. coli rrnB gene
   1028..1055    +  terminator     rrnB T2 terminator: transcription terminator T2 from the E. coli rrnB gene
   1110..1202    -  CDS            lacI (fragment): lac repressor; lacI; The lac repressor binds to the lac operator to inhibit transcription in E. coli. This inhibition can be relieved by adding lactose or isopropyl-β-D-thiogalactopyranoside (IPTG).
   1385..1973    -  rep_origin     ori: high-copy-number ColE1/pMB1/pBR322/pUC origin of replication
   2120..2929    -  CDS            KanR: aminoglycoside phosphotransferase; aph(3')-Ia; confers resistance to kanamycin in bacteria or G418 (Geneticin®) in eukaryotes
   3063..3081    +  promoter       T7 promoter: promoter for bacteriophage T7 RNA polymerase
   3118..85      +  protein_bind   attL1 (fragment) (across the origin): mutant version of attL; recombination site for the Gateway® LR reaction LR Clonase™
