[The description below was written by a language model from this plasmid's Addgene catalogue record and pLannotate feature annotations shown in this document.]
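Description:
p3E-Lact-C2 is a 3' entry clone for multisite Gateway assembly, built by recombining the insert into the pDONR P2R-P3 donor backbone and catalogued among zebrafish plasmids. It is a small (about 3.1 kb) bacterial plasmid that replicates from a high-copy ColE1/pUC-type origin and is selected with kanamycin through an aminoglycoside phosphotransferase gene. Both the depositor sequence and the repository's sequencing result give the same length and the same set of annotated features, simply in opposite orientations. Other backbone remnants include rrnB T1 and T2 transcription terminators, which insulate the cloning site from read-through, a T7 promoter, and short lacZα and lacI fragments that have no evident functional role here.

The payload is a fragment of roughly 470 bp encoding the C-terminal C2 domain of bovine MFGE8 (lactadherin), a domain that binds phosphatidylserine-rich membranes independently of receptors. The insert is listed as synthetic. It lies between an attR2 site and a site annotated as an attB3 core overlapping an attL-type fragment, which is consistent with the attR2/attL3 flanks expected of a 3' entry clone; the software's "attL1" label probably reflects similarity among att variants. The entry clone carries no eukaryotic promoter, and no polyadenylation signal is annotated. In an LR reaction it is combined with a 5' promoter entry clone, a middle entry clone such as a fluorescent protein, and a destination vector, which places Lact-C2 at the C-terminus of the fusion. The resulting constructs serve as genetically encoded phosphatidylserine probes, in keeping with the associated in vivo cell biological screening work in zebrafish.
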