Addgene plasmid #109553: p3E-Lact-C2
Purpose: Multisite gateway vector for 3' tagging with the C-terminal domain from cow (Bos taurus) milk fat globue EGF-factor 8 protein (MFGE8). Binds phosphatidylserine (PS)
Depositing lab: Rob Parton. Depositing organization: University of Queensland, Institute for Molecular Bioscience. Publication: In vivo cell biological screening identifies an endocytic capture mechanism for T-tubule formation. Hall TE, Martel N, Ariotti N, Xiong Z, Lo HP, Ferguson C, Rae J, Lim YW, Parton RG. Nat Commun. 2020 Jul 24;11(1):3711. doi: 10.1038/s41467-020-17486-w. PubMed 32709891.
Backbone
  Vector backbone: pDONR p2R-p3
  Vector type: Zebrafish plasmids
Growth in bacteria
  Bacterial resistance: Kanamycin, 50 μg/mL
  Growth temperature: 37°C
  Growth strain: DH5alpha
  Copy number: High Copy
Gene/Insert
  Gene/Insert name: the C-terminal domain from cow (Bos taurus) milk fat globue EGF-factor 8 protein (MFGE8).
  Species: Synthetic
  Cloning method: Gateway Cloning
Terms and licenses: Academic/Nonprofit Terms; Industry Terms: Not Available to Industry
How to cite: p3E-Lact-C2 was a gift from Rob Parton (Addgene plasmid # 109553 ; http://n2t.net/addgene:109553 ; RRID:Addgene_109553)
